>Addgene plasmid #140279 | pGbH500-Nanog-AXP | addgene full sequence | sequence record 296108 | Addgene NGS Result
ATTTGTCCTACTCAGGAGAGCGTTCACCGACAAACAACAGATAAAACGAAAGGCCCAGTCTTCCGACTGA
GCCTTTCGTTTTATTTGATGCCTGGCAGTTCCCTACTCTCGCGTTAACGCTAGCATGGATGTTTTCCCAG
TCACGACGTTGTAAAACGACGGCCAGTCTTAAGCGTCTCCCCCTGAACCTGACCCCGGACCAAGTGGTGG
GAATTCATGGCGAGGGCGATGCCACCTACGGAACGGCCTGTGCGGCCATGCTAATCTTTTCAGTATTTCT
GCAGTTTACATCTTTAGAGTCCCCTTTTCACTCATTGCATTAATCACCTCTTTCAGAAGGGCTCAGCACC
AGTGGAGTATCCCAGCATCCATTGCAGCTATCCCCAGGGCTATCTGGTGAACGCATCTGGAAGCCTTTCC
ATGTGGGGCAGCCAGACTTGGACCAACCCAACTTGGAGCAGCCAGACCTGGACCAACCCAACTTGGAACA
ACCAGACCTGGACCAACCCAACTTGGAGCAGCCAGGCCTGGACCGCTCAGTCCTGGAACGGCCAGCCTTG
GAATGCTGCTCCGCTCCATAACTTCGGGGAGGACTTTCTGCAGCCTTACGTACAGTTGCAGCAAAACTTC
TCTGCCAGTGATTTGGAGGTGAATTTGGAAGCCACTAGGGAAAGCCATGCGCATTTTAGCACCCCACAAG
CCTTGGAATTATTCCTGAACTACTCTGTGACTCCACCAGGTGAAATATACCCATACGATGTTCCAGATTA
CGCTGGTGGAGGCGGAGGTTCTGGGGGAGGAGGTAGTGGCGGTGGTGGTTCAGGAGGCGGCGGAAGCTTG
GATCCAGGTGGAGGTGGAAGCGGTAGCAAAGGAACGCGTGGCAAATCATATCCTACAGTGTCTGCCGACT
ATCAGGACGCTGTGGAGAAAGCTAAGAAGAAACTGAGAGGCTTCATCGCTGAGAAGCGGTGTGCCCCCCT
GATGCTGAGACTGGCTTTCCACAGCGCCGGAACCTTCGACAAGGGAACCAAGACAGGCGGCCCTTTCGGA
ACCATCAAGCACCCCGCTGAGCTCGCCCATAGCGCTAACAACGGACTGGACATCGCCGTGCGGCTGCTGG
AGCCTCTGAAGGCCGAGTTCCCTATCCTGAGCTATGCCGACTTCTACCAGCTGGCTGGAGTGGTGGCCGT
GGAGGTTACCGGAGGACCTAAGGTGCCCTTCCACCCTGGAAGAGAGGACAAGCCTGAGCCTCCACCCGAG
GGACGGCTGCCTGATCCTACCAAGGGAAGCGACCATCTGCGGGACGTGTTCGGAAAGGCCATGGGACTGA
CCGATCAAGACATCGTGGCCCTCAGCGGCGGACATACAATCGGAGCTGCTCACAAGGAGAGAAGCGGCTT
CGAAGGCCCCTGGACAAGCAACCCCCTGATCTTCGACAACAGCTACTTTACCGAACTGCTCAGCGGCGAG
AAGGAGGGACTGTTGCAGCTGCCCAGCGACAAGGCTCTGCTCAGCGACCCTGTGTTCAGACCCCTGGTGG
ACAAGTACGCTGCTGACGAGGATGCCTTCTTCGCTGACTACGCCGAGGCTCACCAGAAGCTGAGCGAGCT
GGGCTTCGCTGACGCTCTGCAGATCGATAAGCTTGAGGTGCACACCAACCAGGACCCCCTGGACGCCGAA
GTCCATACAAATCAGGATCCTCTGGATGCCGAAGTGCACACCAATCAGGATCCCCTGGACGCTGGAAGCG
GAGCTACTAACTTCAGCCTGCTGAAGCAGGCTGGTGACGTGGAGGAGAACCCTGGACCTGAATTCATGAC
CGAGTACAAGCCCACGGTGCGCCTCGCCACCCGCGACGACGTCCCCAGGGCCGTACGCACCCTCGCCGCC
GCGTTCGCCGACTACCCCGCCACGCGCCACACCGTCGATCCGGACCGCCACATCGAGCGGGTCACCGAGC
TGCAAGAACTCTTCCTCACGCGCGTCGGGCTCGACATCGGCAAGGTGTGGGTCGCGGACGACGGCGCCGC
GGTGGCGGTCTGGACCACGCCGGAGAGCGTCGAAGCGGGGGCGGTGTTCGCCGAGATCGGCCCGCGCATG
GCCGAGTTGAGCGGTTCCCGGCTGGCCGCGCAGCAACAGATGGAAGGCCTCCTGGCGCCGCACCGGCCCA
AGGAGCCCGCGTGGTTCCTGGCCACCGTCGGCGTCTCGCCCGACCACCAGGGCAAGGGTCTGGGCAGCGC
CGTCGTGCTCCCCGGAGTGGAGGCGGCCGAGCGCGCCGGGGTGCCCGCCTTCCTGGAGACCTCCGCGCCC
CGCAACCTCCCCTTCTACGAGCGGCTCGGCTTCACCGTCACCGCCGACGTCGAGGTGCCCGAAGGACCGC
GCACCTGGTGCATGACCCGCAAGCCCGGTGCCTGATGCAGCCCGGGGGATCCACTAGTTCTAGAGCGGCC
GAAATATGAGACTTACGCAACATCTGGGCTTAAAGTCAGGGCAAAGCCAGGTTCCTTCCTTCTTCCAAAT
ATTTTCATATTTTTTTTAAAGATTTATTTATTCATTATATGTAAGTACACTGTAGCTGTCTTCAGACACT
CCAGAAGAGGGCGTCAGATCTTGTTACGTATGGTTGTGAGCCACCATGTGGTTGCTGGGATTTGAACTCC
TGACCTTCGGAAGAGCAGTCGGGTGCTCTTATCCACTGAGCCATCTCACCAGCCCCTGGTTTATTTTTTT
AATTATTATTTGCTTTTTGTTTATCAAGACAGGGTTTCTCTGCATAGCTCTAATTGTCTTTGAACTAGCT
CTGCAGACCAGCCTGGCCTTGAACTCAGAGATCTGCCCACTTATCTTTGCCTCCTGAATGCTGGGACCAA
AGGTGGCATACCACCACACCTGGCATATATATTGTTTATTTCTATTTCTATTTTTATTGGTGCCAGAGCA
AACCTAGGACCCGTAGGTGGCATCGCCCTCGCCGCAAGCAAGCGCTCGAAACGGTGCAGCGGCTGTTGCC
GGTGCTGTGCCAGGACCATGGCCGAGACGTCTAGACCAGCCAGGACAGAAATGCCTCGACTTCGCTGCTA
CCCAAGGTTGCCGGGTGACGCACACCGTGGAAACGGATGAAGGCACGAACCCAGTGGACATAAGCCTGTT
CGGTTCGTAAGCTGTAATGCAAGTAGCGTATGCGCTCACGCAACTGGTCCAGAACCTTGACCGAACGCAG
CGGTGGTAACGGCGCAGTGGCGGTTTTCATGGCTTGTTATGACTGTTTTTTTGGGGTACAGTCTATGCCT
CGGGCATCCAAGCAGCAAGCGCGTTACGCCGTGGGTCGATGTTTGATGTTATGGAGCAGCAACGATGTTA
CGCAGCAGGGCAGTCGCCCTAAAACAAAGTTAAACATTATGAGGGAAGCGGTGATCGCCGAAGTATCGAC
TCAACTATCAGAGGTAGTTGGCGTCATCGAGCGCCATCTCGAACCGACGTTGCTGGCCGTACATTTGTAC
GGCTCCGCAGTGGATGGCGGCCTGAAGCCACACAGTGATATTGATTTGCTGGTTACGGTGACCGTAAGGC
TTGATGAAACAACGCGGCGAGCTTTGATCAACGACCTTTTGGAAACTTCGGCTTCCCCTGGAGAGAGCGA
GATTCTCCGCGCTGTAGAAGTCACCATTGTTGTGCACGACGACATCATTCCGTGGCGTTATCCAGCTAAG
CGCGAACTGCAATTTGGAGAATGGCAGCGCAATGACATTCTTGCAGGTATCTTCGAGCCAGCCACGATCG
ACATTGATCTGGCTATCTTGCTGACAAAAGCAAGAGAACATAGCGTTGCCTTGGTAGGTCCAGCGGCGGA
GGAACTCTTTGATCCGGTTCCTGAACAGGATCTATTTGAGGCGCTAAATGAAACCTTAACGCTATGGAAC
TCGCCGCCCGACTGGGCTGGCGATGAGCGAAATGTAGTGCTTACGTTGTCCCGCATTTGGTACAGCGCAG
TAACCGGCAAAATCGCGCCGAAGGATGTCGCTGCCGACTGGGCAATGGAGCGCCTGCCGGCCCAGTATCA
GCCCGTCATACTTGAAGCTAGACAGGCTTATCTTGGACAAGAAGAAGATCGCTTGGCCTCGCGCGCAGAT
CAGTTGGAAGAATTTGTCCACTACGTGAAAGGCGAGATCACCAAGGTAGTCGGCAAATAACCCTCGAGCC
ACCCATGACCAAAATCCCTTAACGTGAGTTACGCGTCGTTCCACTGAGCGTCAGACCCCGTAGAAAAGAT
CAAAGGATCTTCTTGAGATCCTTTTTTTCTGCGCGTAATCTGCTGCTTGCAAACAAAAAAACCACCGCTA
CCAGCGGTGGTTTGTTTGCCGGATCAAGAGCTACCAACTCTTTTTCCGAAGGTAACTGGCTTCAGCAGAG
CGCAGATACCAAATACTGTTCTTCTAGTGTAGCCGTAGTTAGGCCACCACTTCAAGAACTCTGTAGCACC
GCCTACATACCTCGCTCTGCTAATCCTGTTACCAGTGGCTGCTGCCAGTGGCGATAAGTCGTGTCTTACC
GGGTTGGACTCAAGACGATAGTTACCGGATAAGGCGCAGCGGTCGGGCTGAACGGGGGGTTCGTGCACAC
AGCCCAGCTTGGAGCGAACGACCTACACCGAACTGAGATACCTACAGCGTGAGCTATGAGAAAGCGCCAC
GCTTCCCGAAGGGAGAAAGGCGGACAGGTATCCGGTAAGCGGCAGGGTCGGAACAGGAGAGCGCACGAGG
GAGCTTCCAGGGGGAAACGCCTGGTATCTTTATAGTCCTGTCGGGTTTCGCCACCTCTGACTTGAGCGTC
GATTTTTGTGATGCTCGTCAGGGGGGCGGAGCCTATGGAAAAACGCCAGCAACGCGGCCTTTTTACGGTT
CCTGGCCTTTTGCTGGCCTTTTGCTCACATGTTCTTTCCTGCGTTATCCCCTGATTCTGTGGATAACCGT
ATTACCGCCTTTGAGTGAGCTGATACCGCTCGCCGCAGCCGAACGACCGAGCGCAGCGAGTCAGTGAGCG
AGGAAGCGGAAGAGCGCCCAATACGCAAACCGCCTCTCCCCGCGCGTTGGCCGATTCATTAATGCAGCTG
GCACGACAGGTTTCCCGACTGGAAAGCGGGCAGTGAGCGCAACGCAATTAATACGCGTACCGCTAGCCAG
GAAGAGTTTGTAGAAACGCAAAAAGGCCATCCGTCAGGATGGCCTTCTGCTTAGTTTGATGCCTGGCAGT
TTATGGCGGGCGTCCTGCCCGCCACCCTCCGGGCCGTTGCTTCACAACGTTCAAATCCGCTCCCGGCGG
Features (pLannotate 1.2.2; 16 found; start..end, strand, type, name):
     41..84      +  terminator     rrnB T1 terminator: Escherichia coli rrnB; transcription terminator T1 from the E. coli rrnB gene
    131..167     -  CDS            lacZα (fragment): LacZα fragment of β-galactosidase; lacZ fragment
    219..241     +  CDS            VN155(I152L) (fragment): improved N-terminal fragment of mVenus for use in bimolecular fluorescence complementation (BiFC) (Kodama and Hu, 2010)
    322..747     +  CDS            Nanog (fragment): NANOG_MOUSE - Also known as Ecat4, Enk. Experimental evidence at protein level: Swiss-Prot protein existence level 1. Transcription regulator involved in inner cell mass and embryonic stem (ES) cells proliferation and self-renewal (PubMed:25825768). Imposes pluripotency on ES cells and prevents their differentiation towards extraembryonic endoderm and trophectoderm lineages. Blocks bone morphogenetic protein-induced mesoderm differentiation of ES cells by physically interacting with SMAD1 and interfering with the recruitment of coactivators to the active SMAD transcriptional complexes. Acts as
    748..774     +  CDS            3xHA (fragment): three tandem HA epitope tags
    808..833     +  CDS            FAPα2 (fragment): fluorogen-activating protein composed of a dimer of the L5-MG single-chain antibody fragment (Szent-Gyorgyi et al., 2008) binds malachite green derivatives to produce red fluorescence
    880..1626    +  CDS            APX1: APX1_PEA - Also known as APPX1. Experimental evidence at protein level: Swiss-Prot protein existence level 1. Plays a key role in hydrogen peroxide removal. From Pisum sativum (Garden pea).
   1816..2415    +  CDS            PuroR: puromycin N-acetyltransferase; pac from Streptomyces alboniger; confers resistance to puromycin
   2416..2451    -  misc_feature   MCS (fragment): pBluescript multiple cloning site
   2951..2973    -  CDS            VN155(I152L) (fragment): improved N-terminal fragment of mVenus for use in bimolecular fluorescence complementation (BiFC) (Kodama and Hu, 2010)
   3137..3160    +  promoter       Pc promoter (fragment): intI1 (promoter lies within the coding sequence); class 1 integron promoter
   3336..3392    +  CDS            GmR (fragment): gentamycin acetyltransferase; aacC1; confers resistance to gentamycin
   3399..4190    +  CDS            SmR: aminoglycoside adenylyltransferase (Murphy, 1985); aadA; confers resistance to spectinomycin and streptomycin
   4283..4871    +  rep_origin     ori: high-copy-number ColE1/pMB1/pBR322/pUC origin of replication
   5054..5146    +  CDS            lacI (fragment): lac repressor; lacI; The lac repressor binds to the lac operator to inhibit transcription in E. coli. This inhibition can be relieved by adding lactose or isopropyl-β-D-thiogalactopyranoside (IPTG).
   5201..5228    -  terminator     rrnB T2 terminator: transcription terminator T2 from the E. coli rrnB gene
