[The description below was written by a language model from this plasmid's Addgene catalogue record and pLannotate feature annotations shown in this document.]
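Description:
pGbH500-Nanog-AXP is a 5.3 kb mouse gene-targeting (knock-in donor) plasmid built on the pGbait backbone and designed to fuse the engineered peroxidase APEX2 to the endogenous Nanog gene. It is maintained in E. coli through a high-copy ColE1/pUC-type origin and selected with spectinomycin via the aadA (SmR) aminoglycoside adenylyltransferase gene. The rrnB T1 and T2 terminators flank the plasmid backbone region. Small annotated fragments of lacZα, lacI, GmR, an integron Pc promoter and a pBluescript MCS appear to be backbone remnants or short sequence matches rather than functional units.

The payload begins with a segment matching the C-terminal portion of mouse Nanog coding sequence, which serves as the upstream homology region. It runs directly into an HA epitope sequence, followed after a short gap by the 747 bp APEX2 open reading frame, which the annotation software identifies by its similarity to pea ascorbate peroxidase APX1. A puromycin N-acetyltransferase gene lies downstream for selection of targeted mammalian cells. The table annotates no separate promoter or linking element for it, and the record lists the insert promoter as endogenous, so the fusion is meant to be expressed from the native Nanog locus. About 500 bp of unannotated sequence after the marker plausibly corresponds to the downstream homology arm, consistent with "H500" in the name, although the record does not say so. Two identical-length 23 bp matches to a Venus fragment, in opposite orientations, bracket the whole cassette. They may be bait sites for nuclease-mediated release of the donor, but this is an inference. The record states only that the plasmid is a targeting plasmid for Nanog-APEX; the associated publication concerns an APEX-based genomic profiling method, suggesting peroxidase-mediated proximity labelling around Nanog.
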