Addgene plasmid #140279: pGbH500-Nanog-AXP
Purpose: a targeting plasmid for Nanog-APEX
Depositing lab: Yusuke Miyanari. Depositing organization: National Institute for Basic Biology. Publication: Genomic Profiling by ALaP-Seq Reveals Transcriptional Regulation by PML Bodies through DNMT3A Exclusion. Kurihara M, Kato K, Sanbo C, Shigenobu S, Ohkawa Y, Fuchigami T, Miyanari Y. Mol Cell. 2020 May 7;78(3):493-505.e8. doi: 10.1016/j.molcel.2020.04.004. Epub 2020 Apr 29. PubMed 32353257.
Backbone
  Vector backbone: pGbait
  Vector type: Mouse Targeting
  Selectable markers: Puromycin
Growth in bacteria
  Bacterial resistance: Spectinomycin, 50 μg/mL
  Growth temperature: 37°C
  Growth strain: DH5alpha
  Copy number: High Copy
Gene/Insert
  Gene/Insert name: APEX2 (alt name: APEX2)
  Insert size (bp): 747
  Promoter: endogenous
  Cloning method: Gibson Cloning
  Sequencing primers: 5′ GTTCCAGATTACGCTGGTGG
Terms and licenses: Academic/Nonprofit Terms; Industry Terms: Not Available to Industry
How to cite: pGbH500-Nanog-AXP was a gift from Yusuke Miyanari (Addgene plasmid # 140279 ; http://n2t.net/addgene:140279 ; RRID:Addgene_140279)
